Addgene plasmid #197260: SSB-wt
Purpose: wild type E. coli SSB in pET21 expresses in BL21 under T7 control with lactose-amp resistance
Depositing lab: Timothy Lohman. Depositing organization: Washington University in Saint Louis. Publication: Multiple C-terminal tails within a single E. coli SSB homotetramer coordinate DNA replication and repair. Antony E, Weiland E, Yuan Q, Manhart CM, Nguyen B, Kozlov AG, McHenry CS, Lohman TM. J Mol Biol. 2013 Nov 29;425(23):4802-19. doi: 10.1016/j.jmb.2013.08.021. Epub 2013 Sep 7. PubMed 24021816.
Backbone
  Vector backbone: pET21a
  Backbone manufacturer: EMB/Novagen
  Backbone size w/o insert (bp): 5443
  Total vector size (bp): 6182
  Modifications to backbone: E. coli SSB operon between T7 promoter and SSB gene
  Vector type: Bacterial Expression
Growth in bacteria
  Bacterial resistance: Ampicillin, 100 μg/mL
  Growth temperature: 37°C
  Growth strain: DH5alpha
  Copy number: Low Copy
Gene/Insert
  Gene/Insert name: wt E. coli SSB
  Species: E. coli
  Insert size (bp): 533
  GenBank ID: NP_418483.1
  Promoter: T7
  Tag / fusion protein: none
  Cloning method: Restriction Enzyme; 5′ cloning site NdeI (unknown if destroyed); 3′ cloning site BamHI (unknown if destroyed)
  Sequencing primers: 5′ T7 Promoter; 3′ T7 Terminator
Terms and licenses: Academic/Nonprofit Terms; Industry Terms: Not Available to Industry
How to cite: SSB-wt was a gift from Timothy Lohman (Addgene plasmid # 197260 ; http://n2t.net/addgene:197260 ; RRID:Addgene_197260)
