[The description below was written by a language model from this plasmid's Addgene catalogue record and pLannotate feature annotations shown in this document.]
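Description:
SSB-wt is a bacterial expression plasmid built on the pET21a backbone for producing untagged, wild-type Escherichia coli single-stranded DNA-binding protein (SSB). It has a total size of about 6.2 kb. The plasmid replicates from a pBR322-type ColE1 origin accompanied by the rop gene and the bom mobility region, which together account for its recorded low copy number. Selection is through the β-lactamase (AmpR) gene, which confers ampicillin resistance. An f1 phage origin is also present, along with short remnants of the tetracycline resistance gene that are nonfunctional leftovers of the backbone's pBR322 ancestry.

The ssb coding sequence, roughly 530 bp, was inserted between NdeI and BamHI sites. It lies downstream of a T7 promoter fused to a lac operator and upstream of the T7 terminator. A plasmid-borne lacI gene supplies lac repressor, so transcription stays off until lactose or IPTG is added in a host that provides T7 RNA polymerase, such as BL21 as named in the record. The record notes that native E. coli ssb operon sequence sits between the T7 promoter and the gene, which fits the gap of nearly 300 bp between the operator and the start of the annotated ssb reading frame. A vector-derived His-tag fragment is annotated downstream of the insert, but the record lists no tag or fusion, so it is presumably not translated as part of SSB.

The construct serves as a source of recombinant wild-type SSB. The associated work studied how the C-terminal tails of the SSB homotetramer coordinate DNA replication and repair.
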