Features (pLannotate 1.2.2; 18 found; start..end, strand, type, name):
    946..1023    -  promoter       lacI promoter: lacI
   1031..1310    -  CDS            TcR (fragment): tetracycline efflux protein; tet; confers resistance to tetracycline
   1332..1350    +  promoter       T7 promoter: promoter for bacteriophage T7 RNA polymerase
   1351..1375    +  protein_bind   lac operator: The lac repressor binds to the lac operator to inhibit transcription in E. coli. This inhibition can be relieved by adding lactose or isopropyl-β-D-thiogalactopyranoside (IPTG). lac repressor encoded by lacI
   1659..2192    +  CDS            ssb: SSB_ECOLI - Also known as exrB, lexC. Experimental evidence at protein level: Swiss-Prot protein existence level 1. Plays an important role in DNA replication, recombination and repair. Binds to ssDNA and to an array of partner proteins to recruit them to their sites of action during DNA metabolism. Acts as a sliding platform that migrates on DNA via reptation. SSB or its 10 C-terminal amino acids stimulates the ATPase activity of RadD (PubMed:27519413). From Escherichia coli (strain K12).
   2242..2259    +  CDS            9xHis (fragment): 9xHis affinity tag
   2269..2318    +  CDS            SET1 (fragment): solubility-enhancement tag derived from T7 phage gene 10B
   2326..2373    +  terminator     T7 terminator: transcription terminator for bacteriophage T7 RNA polymerase
   2410..2838    +  rep_origin     f1 ori (sequence partly withheld): f1 bacteriophage origin of replication; arrow indicates direction of (+) strand synthesis
   2891..2995    +  promoter       AmpR promoter: bla
   2996..3856    +  CDS            AmpR: β-lactamase; bla; confers resistance to ampicillin, carbenicillin, and related antibiotics
   4027..4615    +  rep_origin     ori: high-copy-number ColE1/pMB1/pBR322/pUC origin of replication
   4801..4940    -  misc_feature   bom: basis of mobility region from pBR322
   5042..5233    -  CDS            rop: Rop protein, which maintains plasmids at low copy number; rop
   5250..5630    +  CDS            YPB1_ECOLX: Protein predicted: Swiss-Prot protein existence level 4. From Escherichia coli.
   5702..5993    -  CDS            TcR (fragment): tetracycline efflux protein; tet; confers resistance to tetracycline
   6008..6029    -  protein_bind   CAP binding site: CAP binding activates transcription in the presence of cAMP. E. coli catabolite activator protein
   6042..945     -  CDS            lacI (across the origin): lac repressor; lacI; The lac repressor binds to the lac operator to inhibit transcription in E. coli. This inhibition can be relieved by adding lactose or isopropyl-β-D-thiogalactopyranoside (IPTG).
>Addgene plasmid #197260 | SSB-wt | addgene full sequence | sequence record 386205 | Addgene NGS Result
GCCCTTCACCGCCTGGCCCTGAGAGAGTTGCAGCAAGCGGTCCACGCTGGTTTGCCCCAGCAGGCGAAAA
TCCTGTTTGATGGTGGTTAACGGCGGGATATAACATGAGCTGTCTTCGGTATCGTCGTATCCCACTACCG
AGATATCCGCACCAACGCGCAGCCCGGACTCGGTAATGGCGCGCATTGCGCCCAGCGCCATCTGATCGTT
GGCAACCAGCATCGCAGTGGGAACGATGCCCTCATTCAGCATTTGCATGGTTTGTTGAAAACCGGACATG
GCACTCCAGTCGCCTTCCCGTTCCGCTATCGGCTGAATTTGATTGCGAGTGAGATATTTATGCCAGCCAG
CCAGACGCAGACGCGCCGAGACAGAACTTAATGGGCCCGCTAACAGCGCGATTTGCTGGTGACCCAATGC
GACCAGATGCTCCACGCCCAGTCGCGTACCGTCTTCATGGGAGAAAATAATACTGTTGATGGGTGTCTGG
TCAGAGACATCAAGAAATAACGCCGGAACATTAGTGCAGGCAGCTTCCACAGCAATGGCATCCTGGTCAT
CCAGCGGATAGTTAATGATCAGCCCACTGACGCGTTGCGCGAGAAGATTGTGCACCGCCGCTTTACAGGC
TTCGACGCCGCTTCGTTCTACCATCGACACCACCACGCTGGCACCCAGTTGATCGGCGCGAGATTTAATC
GCCGCGACAATTTGCGACGGCGCGTGCAGGGCCAGACTGGAGGTGGCAACGCCAATCAGCAACGACTGTT
TGCCCGCCAGTTGTTGTGCCACGCGGTTGGGAATGTAATTCAGCTCCGCCATCGCCGCTTCCACTTTTTC
CCGCGTTTTCGCAGAAACGTGGCTGGCCTGGTTCACCACGCGGGAAACGGTCTGATAAGAGACACCGGCA
TACTCTGCGACATCGTATAACGTTACTGGTTTCACATTCACCACCCTGAATTGACTCTCTTCCGGGCGCT
ATCATGCCATACCGCGAAAGGTTTTGCGCCATTCGATGGTGTCCGGGATCTCGACGCTCTCCCTTATGCG
ACTCCTGCATTAGGAAGCAGCCCAGTAGTAGGTTGAGGCCGTTGAGCACCGCCGCCGCAAGGAATGGTGC
ATGCAAGGAGATGGCGCCCAACAGTCCCCCGGCCACGGGGCCTGCCACCATACCCACGCCGAAACAAGCG
CTCATGAGCCCGAAGTGGCGAGCCCGATCTTCCCCATCGGTGATGTCGGCGATATAGGCGCCAGCAACCG
CACCTGTGGCGCCGGTGATGCCGGCCACGATGCGTCCGGCGTAGAGGATCGAGATCTCGATCCCGCGAAA
TTAATACGACTCACTATAGGGGAATTGTGAGCGGATAACAATTCCCCTCTAGAAACTTCGATCTTATCCA
TTCACCTTTCCCGGATTAAACGCTTTTTTGCCCGGTGGCATGGTGCTACCGGCGATCACAAACGGTTAAT
TATGACACAAATTGACCTGAATGAATATACAGTATTGGAATGCATTACCCGGAGTGTTGTGTAACAATGT
CTGGCCAGGTTTGTTTCCCGGAACCGAGGTCACAACATAGTAAAAGCGCTATTGGTAATGGTACAATCGC
GCGTTTACACTTATTCAGAACGATTTTTTTTCAGGAGACACGAACCATATGGCCAGCAGAGGCGTAAACA
AGGTTATTCTCGTTGGTAATCTGGGTCAGGACCCGGAAGTACGCTACATGCCAAATGGTGGCGCAGTTGC
CAACATTACGCTGGCTACTTCCGAATCCTGGCGTGATAAAGCGACCGGCGAGATGAAAGAACAGACTGAA
TGGCACCGCGTTGTGCTGTTCGGCAAACTGGCAGAAGTGGCGAGCGAATATCTGCGTAAAGGTTCTCAGG
TTTATATCGAAGGTCAGCTGCGTACCCGTAAATGGACCGATCAATCCGGTCAGGATCGCTACACCACAGA
AGTCGTGGTGAACGTTGGCGGCACCATGCAGATGCTGGGTGGTCGTCAGGGTGGTGGCGCTCCGGCAGGT
GGCAATATCGGTGGTGGTCAGCCGCAGGGCGGTTGGGGTCAGCCTCAGCAGCCGCAGGGTGGCAATCAGT
TCAGCGGCGGCGCGCAGTCTCGCCCGCAGCAGTCCGCTCCGGCAGCGCCGTCTAACGAGCCGCCGATGGA
CTTTGATGATGACATTCCGTTCTAAGGATCCGAATTCGAGCTCCGTCGACAAGCTTGCGGCCGCACTCGA
GCACCACCACCACCACCACTGAGATCCGGCTGCTAACAAAGCCCGAAAGGAAGCTGAGTTGGCTGCTGCC
ACCGCTGAGCAATAACTAGCATAACCCCTTGGGGCCTCTAAACGGGTCTTGAGGGGTTTTTTGCTGAAAG
GAGGAACTATATCCGGATTGGCGAATGGG
[124 nt withheld, positions 2410-2533]
C
[91 nt withheld, positions 2535-2625]
A
[49 nt withheld, positions 2627-2675]
CCTTTGACGTTGGAGTCCACGTTCTTT
[37 nt withheld, positions 2703-2739]
ACCCTATCTCGGTCTATTCTTTTGATTTATAAGGGATTTTGCCGATTTCGGCCTATTGGTTAAAAAATGA
GCTGATTTAACAAAAATTTAACGCGAATTTTAACAAAATATTAACGCTTACAATTTAGGTGGCACTTTTC
GGGGAAATGTGCGCGGAACCCCTATTTGTTTATTTTTCTAAATACATTCAAATATGTATCCGCTCATGAG
ACAATAACCCTGATAAATGCTTCAATAATATTGAAAAAGGAAGAGTATGAGTATTCAACATTTCCGTGTC
GCCCTTATTCCCTTTTTTGCGGCATTTTGCCTTCCTGTTTTTGCTCACCCAGAAACGCTGGTGAAAGTAA
AAGATGCTGAAGATCAGTTGGGTGCACGAGTGGGTTACATCGAACTGGATCTCAACAGCGGTAAGATCCT
TGAGAGTTTTCGCCCCGAAGAACGTTTTCCAATGATGAGCACTTTTAAAGTTCTGCTATGTGGCGCGGTA
TTATCCCGTATTGACGCCGGGCAAGAGCAACTCGGTCGCCGCATACACTATTCTCAGAATGACTTGGTTG
AGTACTCACCAGTCACAGAAAAGCATCTTACGGATGGCATGACAGTAAGAGAATTATGCAGTGCTGCCAT
AACCATGAGTGATAACACTGCGGCCAACTTACTTCTGACAACGATCGGAGGACCGAAGGAGCTAACCGCT
TTTTTGCACAACATGGGGGATCATGTAACTCGCCTTGATCGTTGGGAACCGGAGCTGAATGAAGCCATAC
CAAACGACGAGCGTGACACCACGATGCCTGCAGCAATGGCAACAACGTTGCGCAAACTATTAACTGGCGA
ACTACTTACTCTAGCTTCCCGGCAACAATTAATAGACTGGATGGAGGCGGATAAAGTTGCAGGACCACTT
CTGCGCTCGGCCCTTCCGGCTGGCTGGTTTATTGCTGATAAATCTGGAGCCGGTGAGCGTGGGTCTCGCG
GTATCATTGCAGCACTGGGGCCAGATGGTAAGCCCTCCCGTATCGTAGTTATCTACACGACGGGGAGTCA
GGCAACTATGGATGAACGAAATAGACAGATCGCTGAGATAGGTGCCTCACTGATTAAGCATTGGTAACTG
TCAGACCAAGTTTACTCATATATACTTTAGATTGATTTAAAACTTCATTTTTAATTTAAAAGGATCTAGG
TGAAGATCCTTTTTGATAATCTCATGACCAAAATCCCTTAACGTGAGTTTTCGTTCCACTGAGCGTCAGA
CCCCGTAGAAAAGATCAAAGGATCTTCTTGAGATCCTTTTTTTCTGCGCGTAATCTGCTGCTTGCAAACA
AAAAAACCACCGCTACCAGCGGTGGTTTGTTTGCCGGATCAAGAGCTACCAACTCTTTTTCCGAAGGTAA
CTGGCTTCAGCAGAGCGCAGATACCAAATACTGTCCTTCTAGTGTAGCCGTAGTTAGGCCACCACTTCAA
GAACTCTGTAGCACCGCCTACATACCTCGCTCTGCTAATCCTGTTACCAGTGGCTGCTGCCAGTGGCGAT
AAGTCGTGTCTTACCGGGTTGGACTCAAGACGATAGTTACCGGATAAGGCGCAGCGGTCGGGCTGAACGG
GGGGTTCGTGCACACAGCCCAGCTTGGAGCGAACGACCTACACCGAACTGAGATACCTACAGCGTGAGCT
ATGAGAAAGCGCCACGCTTCCCGAAGGGAGAAAGGCGGACAGGTATCCGGTAAGCGGCAGGGTCGGAACA
GGAGAGCGCACGAGGGAGCTTCCAGGGGGAAACGCCTGGTATCTTTATAGTCCTGTCGGGTTTCGCCACC
TCTGACTTGAGCGTCGATTTTTGTGATGCTCGTCAGGGGGGCGGAGCCTATGGAAAAACGCCAGCAACGC
GGCCTTTTTACGGTTCCTGGCCTTTTGCTGGCCTTTTGCTCACATGTTCTTTCCTGCGTTATCCCCTGAT
TCTGTGGATAACCGTATTACCGCCTTTGAGTGAGCTGATACCGCTCGCCGCAGCCGAACGACCGAGCGCA
GCGAGTCAGTGAGCGAGGAAGCGGAAGAGCGCCTGATGCGGTATTTTCTCCTTACGCATCTGTGCGGTAT
TTCACACCGCAATGGTGCACTCTCAGTACAATCTGCTCTGATGCCGCATAGTTAAGCCAGTATACACTCC
GCTATCGCTACGTGACTGGGTCATGGCTGCGCCCCGACACCCGCCAACACCCGCTGACGCGCCCTGACGG
GCTTGTCTGCTCCCGGCATCCGCTTACAGACAAGCTGTGACCGTCTCCGGGAGCTGCATGTGTCAGAGGT
TTTCACCGTCATCACCGAAACGCGCGAGGCAGCTGCGGTAAAGCTCATCAGCGTGGTCGTGAAGCGATTC
ACAGATGTCTGCCTGTTCATCCGCGTCCAGCTCGTTGAGTTTCTCCAGAAGCGTTAATGTCTGGCTTCTG
ATAAAGCGGGCCATGTTAAGGGCGGTTTTTTCCTGTTTGGTCACTGATGCCTCCGTGTAAGGGGGATTTC
TGTTCATGGGGGTAATGATACCGATGAAACGAGAGAGGATGCTCACGATACGGGTTACTGATGATGAACA
TGCCCGGTTACTGGAACGTTGTGAGGGTAAACAACTGGCGGTATGGATGCGGCGGGACCAGAGAAAAATC
ACTCAGGGTCAATGCCAGCGCTTCGTTAATACAGATGTAGGTGTTCCACAGGGTAGCCAGCAGCATCCTG
CGATGCAGATCCGGAACATAATGGTGCAGGGCGCTGACTTCCGCGTTTCCAGACTTTACGAAACACGGAA
ACCGAAGACCATTCATGTTGTTGCTCAGGTCGCAGACGTTTTGCAGCAGCAGTCGCTTCACGTTCGCTCG
CGTATCGGTGATTCATTCTGCTAACCAGTAAGGCAACCCCGCCAGCCTAGCCGGGTCCTCAACGACAGGA
GCACGATCATGCGCACCCGTGGGGCCGCCATGCCGGCGATAATGGCCTGCTTCTCGCCGAAACGTTTGGT
GGCGGGACCAGTGACGAAGGCTTGAGCGAGGGCGTGCAAGATTCCGAATACCGCAAGCGACAGGCCGATC
ATCGTCGCGCTCCAGCGAAAGCGGTCCTCGCCGAAAATGACCCAGAGCGCTGCCGGCACCTGTCCTACGA
GTTGCATGATAAAGAAGACAGTCATAAGTGCGGCGACGATAGTCATGCCCCGCGCCCACCGGAAGGAGCT
GACTGGGTTGAAGGCTCTCAAGGGCATCGGTCGAGATCCCGGTGCCTAATGAGTGAGCTAACTTACATTA
ATTGCGTTGCGCTCACTGCCCGCTTTCCAGTCGGGAAACCTGTCGTGCCAGCTGCATTAATGAATCGGCC
AACGCGCGGGGAGAGGCGGTTTGCGTATTGGGCGCCAGGGTGGTTTTTCTTTTCACCAGTGAGACGGGCA
ACAGCTGATT
